>Addgene plasmid #149059 | pGBW-m4046179 | addgene full sequence | sequence record 297954 | Ginkgo NGS Result
GCGGCCGCTTGCTATATTGAAGTACGGATTAGAAGCCGCCGAGCGGGCGACAGCCCTCCGACGGAAGACT
CTCCTCCGTGCGTCCTCGTCTTCACCGGTCGCGTTCCTGAAACGCAGATGTGCCTCGCGCCGCACTGCTC
CGAACAATAAAGATTCTACAATACTAGCTTTTATGGTTATGAAGAGGAAAAATTGGCAGTAACCTGGCCC
CACAAACCTTCAAATTAACGAATCAAATTAACAACCATAGGATGATAATGCGATTAGTTTTTTAGCCTTA
TTTCTGGGGTAATTAATCAGCGAAGCGATGATTTTTGATCTATTAACAGATATATAAATGGAAAAGCTGC
ATAACCACTTTAACTAATACTTTCAACATTTTCAGTTTGTATTACTTCTTATTCAAATGTCATAAAAGTA
TCAACAAAAAATTGTTAATATACCTCTATACTTTAACGTCAAGGAGAAAAAACTATAATGATTGTTAATA
ATTGGTTGAAGCAGTTAATTAAAGTTACACTTGTGTTCCTTTTTGTTGCTGCTATTTTCTATTTAATAAC
ACCTGTTCATGTCATGTCTAAACATACTGACTTTTCAAGTGAAATCATAGGATACAAGGCTATTGATGGT
GGTGTCACTCGTGACATAGCATCTACAGATACTTGTTTTGCTAACAAACATGCTGATTTTGACACATGGT
TTAGCCAGCGTGGTGGTAGTTATACTAATGACAAAGCTTGCCCATTGATTGCTGCAGTCATAACAAGAGA
AGTGGGTTTTGTCGTGCCTGGTTTGCCTGGCACGATATTACGCACAACTAATGGTGACTTTTTGCATTTC
TTACCTAGAGTTTTTAGTGCAGTTGGTAACATCTGTTACACACCATCAAAACTTATAGAGTACACTGACT
TTGCAACATCAGCTTGTGTTTTGGCTGCTGAATGTACAATTTTTAAAGATGCTTCTGGTAAGCCAGTACC
ATATTGTTATGATACCAATGTACTAGAAGGTTCTGTTGCTTATGAAAGTTTACGCCCTGACACACGTTAT
GTGCTCATGGATGGCTCTATTATTCAATTTCCTAACACCTACCTTGAAGGTTCTGTTAGAGTGGTAACAA
CTTTTGATTCTGAGTACTGTAGGCACGGCACTTGTGAAAGATCAGAAGCTGGTGTTTGTGTATCTACTAG
TGGTAGATGGGTACTTAACAATGATTATTACAGATCTTTACCAGGAGTTTTCTGTGGTGTAGATGCTGTA
AATTTACTTACTAATATGTTTACACCACTAATTCAACCTATTGGTGCTTTGGACATATCAGCATCTATAG
TAGCTGGTGGTATTGTAGCTATCGTAGTAACATGCCTTGCCTACTATTTTATGAGGTTTAGAAGAGCTTT
TGGTGAATACAGTCATGTAGTTGCCTTTAATACTTTACTATTCCTTATGTCATTCACTGTACTCTGTTTA
ACACCAGTTTACTCATTCTTACCTGGTGTTTATTCTGTTATTTACTTGTACTTGACATTTTATCTTACTA
ATGATGTTTCTTTTTTAGCACATATTCAGTGGATGGTTATGTTCACACCTTTAGTACCTTTCTGGATAAC
AATTGCTTATATCATTTGTATTTCCACAAAGCATTTCTATTGGTTCTTTAGTAATTACCTAAAGAGACGT
GTAGTCTTTAATGGTGTTTCCTTTAGTACTTTTGAAGAAGCTGCGCTGTGCACCTTTTTGTTAAATAAAG
AAATGTATCTAAAGTTGCGTAGTGATGTGCTATTACCTCTTACGCAATATAATAGATACTTAGCTCTTTA
TAATAAGTACAAGTATTTTAGTGGAGCAATGGATACAACTAGCTACAGAGAAGCTGCTTGTTGTCATCTC
GCAAAGGCTCTCAATGACTTCAGTAACTCAGGTTCTGATGTTCTTTACCAACCACCACAAACCTCTATCA
CCTCAGCTGTTTTGCTCGTGCCGAGAGGTTCTCACCATCATCACCATCATTAAACAGGCCCCTTTTCCTT
TGTCGATATCATGTAATTAGTTATGTCACGCTTACATTCACGCCCTCCTCCCACATCCGCTCTAACCGAA
AAGGAAGGAGTTAGACAACCTGAAGTCTAGGTCCCTATTTATTTTTTTTAATAGTTATGTTAGTATTAAG
AACGTTATTTATATTTCAAATTTTTCTTTTTTTTCTGTACAAAGCGGCCGCCGAACCACTAGTGCACTGC
AGTACACGGTTTCCTTGAAATTTTTTTGATTCGGTAATCTCCGAACAGAAGGAAGAACGAAGGAAGGAGC
ACAGACTTAGATTGGTATATATACGCATATGTAGTGTTGAAGAAACATGAAATTGCCCAGTATTCTTAAC
CCAACTGCACAGAACAAAAACGTGCAGGAAACGAAGATAAATCATGTCGAAAGCTACATATAAGGAACGT
GCTGCTACTCATCCTAGTCCTGTTGCTGCCAAGCTATTTAATATCATGCACGAAAAGCAAACAAACTTGT
GTGCTTCATTGGATGTTCGTACCACCAAGGAATTACTGGAGTTAGTTGAAGCATTAGGTCCCAAAATTTG
TTTACTAAAAACACATGTGGATATCTTGACTGATTTTTCCATGGAGGGCACAGTTAAGCCGCTAAAGGCA
TTATCCGCCAAGTACAATTTTTTACTCTTCGAGGACAGAAAATTTGCTGACATTGGTAATACAGTCAAAT
TGCAGTACTCTGCGGGTGTATACAGAATAGCAGAATGGGCAGACATTACGAATGCACACGGTGTGGTGGG
CCCAGGTATTGTTAGCGGTTTGAAGCAGGCGGCAGAAGAAGTAACAAAGGAACCTAGAGGCCTTTTGATG
TTAGCAGAATTGTCATGCAAGGGCTCCCTATCTACTGGAGAATATACTAAGGGTACTGTTGACATTGCGA
AGAGCGACAAAGATTTTGTTATCGGCTTTATTGCTCAAAGAGACATGGGTGGAAGAGATGAAGGTTACGA
TTGGTTGATTATGACACCCGGTGTGGGTTTAGATGACAAGGGAGATGCATTGGGTCAACAGTATAGAACC
GTGGATGATGTGGTTTCTACAGGATCTGACATTATTATTGTTGGAAGAGGACTATTTGCAAAGGGAAGGG
ATGCTAAGGTAGAGGGTGAACGTTACAGAAAAGCAGGCTGGGAAGCATATTTGAGAAGATGCGGCCAGCA
AAACTAAAAAACTGTATTATAAGTAAATGCATGTATACTAAACTCACAAATTAGAGCTTCAATTTAATTA
TATCAGTTATTACCCGAGTAACGAAGCATCTGTGCTTCATTTTGTAGAACAAAAATGCAACGCGAGAGCG
CTAATTTTTCAAACAAAGAATCTGAGCTGCATTTTTACAGAACAGAAATGCAACGCGAAAGCGCTATTTT
ACCAACGAAGAATCTGTGCTTCATTTTTGTAAAACAAAAATGCAACGCGAGAGCGCTAATTTTTCAAACA
AAGAATCTGAGCTGCATTTTTACAGAACAGAAATGCAACGCGAGAGCGCTATTTTACCAACAAAGAATCT
ATACTTCTTTTTTGTTCTACAAAAATGCATCCCGAGAGCGCTATTTTTCTAACAAAGCATCTTAGATTAC
TTTTTTTCTCCTTTGTGCGCTCTATAATGCAGTCTCTTGATAACTTTTTGCACTGTAGGTCCGTTAAGGT
TAGAAGAAGGCTACTTTGGTGTCTATTTTCTCTTCCATAAAAAAAGCCTGACTCCACTTCCCGCGTTTAC
TGATTACTAGCGAAGCTGCGGGTGCATTTTTTCAAGATAAAGGCATCCCCGATTATATTCTATACCGATG
TGGATTGCGCATACTTTGTGAACAGAAAGTGATAGCGTTGATGATTCTTCATTGGTCAGAAAATTATGAA
CGGTTTCTTCTATTTTGTCTCTATATACTACGTATAGGAAATGTTTACATTTTCGTATTGTTTTCGATTC
ACTCTATGAATAGTTCTTACTACAATTTTTTTGTCTAAAGAGTAATACTAGAGATAAACATAAAAAATGT
AGAGGTCGAGTTTAGATGCAAGTTCAAGGAGCGAAAGGTGGATGGGTAGGTTATATAGGGATATAGCACA
GAGATATATAGCAAAGAGATACTTTTGAGCAATGTTTGTGGAAGCGGTATTCGCAATATTTTAGTAGCTC
GTTACAGTCCGGTGCGTTTTTGGTTTTTTGAAAGTGCGTCATCAGAGCGCTTTTGGTTTTCAAAAGCGCT
CTGAAGTTCCTATACTTTCTAGCTAGAGAATAGGAACTTCCCGAGCGGCCGCGTGTTACAAGCTTGACTC
CAGCGTAACTGGACTGCAATCAACTCACTGGCTCACCTTCACGGGTGGGCCTTTCTTCGGTAGAAAATCA
AAGGATCTTCTTGAGATCCTTTTTTTCTGCGCGTAATCTGCTGCTTGCAAACAAAAAAACCACCGCTACC
AGCGGTGGTTTGTTTGCCGGATCAAGAGCTACCAACTCTTTTTCCGAGGTAACTGGCTTCAGCAGAGCGC
AGATACCAAATACTGTTCTTCTAGTGTAGCCGTAGTTAGGCCACCACTTCAAGAACTCTGTAGCACCGCC
TACATACCTCGCTCTGCTAATCCTGTTACCAGTGGCTGCTGCCAGTGGCGATAAGTCGTGTCTTACCGGG
TTGGACTCAAGACGATAGTTACCGGATAAGGCGCAGCGGTCGGGCTGAACGGGGGGTTCGTGCACACAGC
CCAGCTTGGAGCGAACGACCTACACCGAACTGAGATACCTACAGCGTGAGCTATGAGAAAGCGCCACGCT
TCCCGAAGGGAGAAAGGCGGACAGGTATCCGGTAAGCGGCAGGGTCGGAACAGGAGAGCGCACGAGGGAG
CTTCCAGGGGTAAACGCCTGGTATCTTTATAGTCCTGTCGGGTTTCGCCACCTCTGACTTGAGCATCGAT
TTTTGTGATGCTCGTCAGGGGGGCGGAGCCTATGGAAAAACGCCAGCAACGCAGAAAGGCCCACCCGAAG
GTGAGCCAGGTGATTACATTTGGGCCCTCATCAGAGGTTTTCACCGTCATCACCGAAACGCGCGAGGCAG
CTGCGGTAAAGCTCATCAGCGTGGTCGTGAAGCGATTCACAGATGTCTGCCTGTTCATCCGCGTCCAGCT
CGTTGAGTTTCTCCAGAAGCGTTAATGTCTGGCTTCTGATAAAGCGGGCCATGTTAAGGGCGGTTTTTTC
CTGTTTGGTCACTTACCAATGCTTAATCAGTGAGGCACCTATCTCAGCGATCTGTCTATTTCGTTCATCC
ATAGTTGCCTGACTCCCCGTCGTGTAGATAACTACGATGCGGGAGGGCTTACCATCTGGCCCCAGTGCTG
CAATGATACCGCGAGACCCACGCTCACCGGCTCCAGATTTATCAGCAATAAACCAGCCAGCCGGGAGGGC
CGAGCGCAGAAGTGATCCTGCAACTTTATCCGCCTCCATCCAGTCTATTAATTGTTGCCGGGAAGCTAGA
GTAAGTAGTTCGCCAGTTAATAGTTTGCGCAACGTTGTTGCCATTGCTACAGGCATCGTGGTGTCACGCT
CGTCGTTTGGTATGGCTTCATTCAGCTCCGGTTCCCAACGATCAAGGCGAGTTACATGATCCCCCATGTT
GTGCAAAAAAGCGGTTAGCTCCTTCGGTCCTCCGATCGTTGCCAGAAGTAAGTTGGCCGCAGTGTTATCA
CTCATGGTTATGGCAGCACTGCATAATTCTCTTACTGTCATGCCATCCGTGAGATGCTTTTCTGTGACTG
GTGAGTACTCAACCAAGTCATTCTGAGAATAGTGTATGCGGCGACCGAGTTGCTCTTGCCCGGCGTCAAT
ACGGGATAATACCGCGCCACATAGCAGAACTTTAAAAGTGCTCATCATTGGAAAACGTTCTTCGGGGCGT
AAACTCTCAAGGATCTTACCGCTGTTGAGATCCAGTTCGATGTAACCCACTCGTGCACCCAACTGATCTT
CAGCATCTTTTACTTTCACCAGCGTTTCTGGGTGAGCAAAAACAGGAAGGCAAAATGCCGCAAAAAAGGG
AATAAGGGCGACACGGAAATGTTGAATACTCATTTTAGCTTCCTTAGCTCCTGAAAATCTCGATAACTCA
AAAAATACGCCCGGTAGTGATCTTATTTCATTATGGTGAAAGTTGGAACCTCTTACGTGCCGATCAAGTC
AAAAGCCTCCGGTCGGAGGCTTTTGACTTTCTGCTATGGAGGTCAGGTATGATTTAAATGGTCAGTTAGA
Features (pLannotate 1.2.2; 13 found; start..end, strand, type, name):
     25..466     +  promoter       GAL1 promoter: S. cerevisiae GAL1; inducible promoter, regulated by Gal4
    481..1974    +  CDS            R1A_SARS2 (fragment): Experimental evidence at protein level: Swiss-Prot protein existence level 1. [Non-structural protein 10]: Plays a pivotal role in viral transcription by stimulating both nsp14 3'-5' exoribonuclease and nsp16 2'-O-methyltransferase activities. Therefore plays an essential role in viral mRNAs cap methylation. From Severe acute respiratory syndrome coronavirus 2 (2019-nCoV) (SARS-CoV-2).
   2039..2211    +  terminator     CYC1 terminator (fragment): S. cerevisiae CYC1; transcription terminator for CYC1
   2247..2423    +  promoter       URA3 promoter (fragment): S. cerevisiae URA3
   2424..3227    +  CDS            URA3: orotidine-5'-phosphate decarboxylase, required for uracil biosynthesis; S. cerevisiae URA3; yeast auxotrophic marker, counterselectable with 5-fluoroorotic acid (5-FOA)
   3310..4292    -  rep_origin     2μ ori: yeast 2μ plasmid origin of replication
   4370..4399    +  terminator     T3Te terminator: phage T3 early transcription terminator
   4421..5008    +  rep_origin     ori: high-copy-number ColE1/pMB1/pBR322/pUC origin of replication
   5020..5047    -  terminator     T7Te terminator: phage T7 early transcription terminator
   5071..5262    -  CDS            rop: Rop protein, which maintains plasmids at low copy number; rop
   5263..6123    -  CDS            AmpR: β-lactamase; bla; confers resistance to ampicillin, carbenicillin, and related antibiotics
   6124..6226    -  promoter       cat promoter: promoter of the E. coli cat gene encoding chloramphenicol acetyltransferase
   6227..6258    -  terminator     tonB terminator: bidirectional E. coli tonB-P14 transcription terminator
