[The description below was written by a language model from this plasmid's Addgene catalogue record and pLannotate feature annotations shown in this document.]
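Description:
pGBW-m4046179 is an episomal yeast expression plasmid for producing the SARS-CoV-2 non-structural protein 4 (nsp4) in Saccharomyces cerevisiae. It is a shuttle vector. In E. coli it replicates from a high-copy ColE1/pUC-type origin and is selected with ampicillin through a β-lactamase gene, which the annotation places downstream of a cat promoter. A short rop annotation lies directly adjacent to AmpR, although the catalogue lists the plasmid as high copy. Small phage and bacterial terminators (T3Te, T7Te, tonB) flank the bacterial modules and presumably insulate them from read-through transcription. In yeast the plasmid is maintained at multiple copies by the 2μ origin. Selection is by uracil prototrophy in ura3 strains through the URA3 marker, which can also be counterselected with 5-fluoroorotic acid.

The expression cassette consists of the galactose-inducible, Gal4-regulated GAL1 promoter, the roughly 1.5 kb nsp4 coding sequence and a CYC1 terminator. The insert is recorded as wild type in protein sequence and was made by gene synthesis; the listing of budding yeast alongside the virus as species may reflect host adaptation, but the record does not say so explicitly. The feature table annotates this open reading frame only as a fragment of the ORF1a polyprotein, and the accompanying functional text refers to nsp10. That text is generic to the polyprotein database entry and does not describe this insert. According to the catalogue, the backbone supplies a C-terminal thrombin-cleavable 6xHis tag, which would allow affinity purification and later tag removal; this tag is not separately annotated in the table. The sequencing result may not cover the whole plasmid. The construct is suited to inducible production of nsp4 in yeast for biochemical or functional study.
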