Addgene plasmid #149059: pGBW-m4046179
Purpose: Yeast Expression plasmid for SARS-CoV-2 nsp4
Depositing lab: Ginkgo Bioworks & Benjie Chen. Depositing organization: Ginkgo Bioworks.
Backbone
  Vector backbone: AmpR; 2u URA3
  Backbone size w/o insert (bp): 4078
  Vector type: Yeast Expression
  Selectable markers: URA3
Growth in bacteria
  Bacterial resistance: Ampicillin, 100 μg/mL
  Growth temperature: 37°C
  Growth strain: DH5alpha
  Copy number: High Copy
Gene/Insert
  Gene/Insert name: SARS-CoV-2 nsp4
  Species: S. cerevisiae (budding yeast); Severe acute respiratory syndrome coronavirus 2
  Insert size (bp): 1493
  Mutation: wt
  Entrez Gene: ORF1ab (a.k.a. GU280_gp01)
  Promoter: pGAL1
  Tag / fusion protein: Cleavable thrombin;6xHIS (C terminal on backbone)
  Cloning method: Unknown
Resource information
  A portion of this plasmid was derived from a plasmid made by: GinkgoBioworks
Depositor comments: NCBI Reference Sequence: YP_009725300.1. Created by gene synthesis with Not1 site. NGS used for QC was performed by Ginkgo and may not fully cover the entire plasmid.
How to cite: pGBW-m4046179 was a gift from Ginkgo Bioworks & Benjie Chen (Addgene plasmid # 149059 ; http://n2t.net/addgene:149059 ; RRID:Addgene_149059)
